Addgene plasmid #148624: pnYC-NpM-DmRoquin_702-819-GB1His6_AE
Purpose: Bacterial Expression of DmRoquin_702-819
Depositing lab: Elisa Izaurralde. Depositing organization: Max Planck Institute for Developmental Biology. Publication: A CAF40-binding motif facilitates recruitment of the CCR4-NOT complex to mRNAs targeted by Drosophila Roquin. Sgromo A, Raisch T, Bawankar P, Bhandari D, Chen Y, Kuzuoglu-Ozturk D, Weichenrieder O, Izaurralde E. Nat Commun. 2017 Feb 6;8:14307. doi: 10.1038/ncomms14307. PubMed 28165457.
Backbone
  Vector backbone: Unknown
  Vector type: Bacterial Expression
Growth in bacteria
  Bacterial resistance: Chloramphenicol, 25 μg/mL
  Growth temperature: 37°C
  Growth strain: DH5alpha
  Copy number: Low Copy
Gene/Insert
  Gene/Insert name: DmRoquin_702-819
  Species: D. melanogaster (fly)
  Entrez Gene: roq (a.k.a. CG16807, Dmel\CG16807, NEST:bs21b12)
  Cloning method: Unknown
Terms and licenses: Academic/Nonprofit Terms; Industry Terms: Not Available to Industry
Depositor comments: ORF extracted from isoform C NCBI:NM_001275011.1 Plasmids from this collection were made available to the research community and donated after the lab closed. Please note that the sequence provided by the depositing laboratory may be theoretical/predicted or based on Sanger sequencing results. There may be discrepancies between sequencing results obtained by Addgene and the depositor sequence. If an Addgene verified sequence is not available, please contact before placing your order to request that our lab fully sequence the plasmid.
How to cite: pnYC-NpM-DmRoquin_702-819-GB1His6_AE was a gift from Elisa Izaurralde (Addgene plasmid # 148624 ; http://n2t.net/addgene:148624 ; RRID:Addgene_148624)
