[The description below was written by a language model from this plasmid's Addgene catalogue record and pLannotate feature annotations shown in this document.]
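Description:
pnYC-NpM-DmRoquin_702-819-GB1His6_AE is a bacterial expression plasmid for producing a fragment of Drosophila melanogaster Roquin (residues 702–819, taken from isoform C of the roq gene) in E. coli. The catalogue lists the backbone as unknown, but the annotated features point to a pACYC-type architecture. It has a p15A origin of replication and a chloramphenicol acetyltransferase gene under its own cat promoter. It also carries remnants of a disrupted tetracycline resistance gene with its tet promoter, into which the expression cassette appears to have been inserted. The plasmid is selected with chloramphenicol and is recorded as low copy. Because p15A is compatible with ColE1-type origins, such a vector can be maintained alongside a second plasmid. That would allow co-expression of binding partners, although the record does not explicitly state this use.

The expression cassette is driven by a T7 promoter with an adjacent lac operator, so transcription requires T7 RNA polymerase and is inducible with IPTG. A phage T7 gene 10 ribosome binding site precedes the coding region, and a T7 terminator closes it. The open reading frame begins with a cytosolic (signal-sequence-free) maltose-binding protein. An unannotated interval follows, whose position fits the Roquin 702–819 insert. Downstream are the GB1 solubility domain of streptococcal protein G and a short match consistent with the hexahistidine tag indicated by the plasmid name. The small fragment hits annotated as capTEV and SET1 are probably partial matches to tag and vector sequence rather than functional modules. The doubly tagged design supports solubility and affinity purification of a short peptide region. It comes from a study of how a CAF40-binding motif in Drosophila Roquin recruits the CCR4-NOT complex to target mRNAs.
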