Features (pLannotate 1.2.2; 19 found; start..end, strand, type, name):
    739..834     -  CDS            resD (fragment): REDF_ECOLI - Also known as D. Protein inferred from homology: Swiss-Prot protein existence level 3. Acts as a repressor of transcription and as a site-specific resolvase that cleaves at the RfsF site. From Escherichia coli (strain K12).
    824..881     +  CDS            TcR (fragment): tetracycline efflux protein; tet; confers resistance to tetracycline
    878..971     -  CDS            TcR (fragment): tetracycline efflux protein; tet; confers resistance to tetracycline
   1475..2375    -  CDS            TcR (fragment): tetracycline efflux protein; tet; confers resistance to tetracycline
   2402..2420    +  promoter       T7 promoter: promoter for bacteriophage T7 RNA polymerase
   2421..2445    +  protein_bind   lac operator: The lac repressor binds to the lac operator to inhibit transcription in E. coli. This inhibition can be relieved by adding lactose or isopropyl-β-D-thiogalactopyranoside (IPTG). lac repressor encoded by lacI
   2460..2482    +  RBS            RBS: efficient ribosome binding site from bacteriophage T7 gene 10 (Olins and Rangwala, 1989)
   2493..3589    +  CDS            MBP (fragment): maltose binding protein from E. coli; malE (mutated); This version of the gene does not encode a signal sequence, so MBP will remain in the cytosol.
   4031..4188    +  CDS            GB1 (fragment): B1 domain of Streptococcal protein G effective as a solubilizing fusion partner (Cheng and Patel, 2004)
   4205..4221    +  CDS            capTEV™ (fragment): composite tag for in vivo biotinylation, TEV protease cleavage, and 6xHis tagging
   4251..4300    +  CDS            SET1 (fragment): solubility-enhancement tag derived from T7 phage gene 10B
   4308..4355    +  terminator     T7 terminator: transcription terminator for bacteriophage T7 RNA polymerase
   4378..4482    -  CDS            TcR (fragment): tetracycline efflux protein; tet; confers resistance to tetracycline
   4530..4558    -  promoter       tet promoter: E. coli promoter for tetracycline efflux protein gene
   4670..5215    +  rep_origin     p15A ori: Plasmids containing the medium-copy-number p15A origin of replication can be propagated in E. coli cells that contain a second plasmid with the ColE1 origin.
   5303..5358    +  rep_origin     RSF ori (fragment): Plasmids containing the RSF 1030 origin of replication can be propagated in E. coli cells that contain additional plasmids with compatible origins.
   5477..5620    -  mobile_element IS1 (fragment): prokaryotic transposable element IS1
   5741..5843    +  promoter       cat promoter: promoter of the E. coli cat gene encoding chloramphenicol acetyltransferase
   5844..441     +  CDS            CmR (across the origin): chloramphenicol acetyltransferase; cat; confers resistance to chloramphenicol
>Addgene plasmid #148624 | pnYC-NpM-DmRoquin_702-819-GB1His6_AE | depositor full sequence | sequence record 291072 | Full Sequence
GGTATGGCAATGAAAGACGGTGAGCTGGTGATATGGGATAGTGTTCACCCTTGTTACACCGTTTTCCATG
AGCAAACTGAAACGTTTTCATCGCTCTGGAGTGAATACCACGACGATTTCCGGCAGTTTCTACACATATA
TTCGCAAGATGTGGCGTGTTACGGTGAAAACCTGGCCTATTTCCCTAAAGGGTTTATTGAGAATATGTTT
TTCGTCTCAGCCAATCCCTGGGTGAGTTTCACCAGTTTTGATTTAAACGTGGCCAATATGGACAACTTCT
TCGCCCCCGTTTTCACCATGGGCAAATATTATACGCAAGGCGACAAGGTGCTGATGCCGCTGGCGATTCA
GGTTCATCATGCCGTCTGTGATGGCTTCCATGTCGGCAGAATGCTTAATGAATTACAACAGTACTGCGAT
GAGTGGCAGGGCGGGGCGTAATTTTTTTAAGGCAGTTATTGGTGCCCTTAAACGCCTGGTGCTACGCCTG
AATAAGTGATAATAAGCGGATGAATGGCAGAAATTCGAAAGCAAATTCGACCCGGTCGTCGGTTCAGGGC
AGGGTCGTTAAATAGCCGCTTATGTCTATTGCTGGTTTACCGGTTTATTGACTACCGGAAGCAGTGTGAC
CGTGTGCTTCTCAAATGCCTGAGGCCAGTTTGCTCAGGCTCTCCCCGTGGAGGTAATAATTGACGATATG
ATCATTTATTCTGCCTCCCAGAGCCTGATAAAAACGGTTAGCGCTTCGTTAATACAGATGTAGGTGTTCC
ACAGGGTAGCCAGCAGCATCCTGCGATGCAGATCCGGAACATAATGGTGCAGGGCGCTTGTTTCGGCGTG
GGTATGGTGGCAGGCCCCGTGGCCGGGGGACTGTTGGGCGCTGCCGGCACCTGTCCTACGAGTTGCATGA
TAAAGAAGACAGTCATAAGTGCGGCGACGATAGTCATGCCCCGCGCCCACCGGAAGGAGCTACCGGACAG
CGGTGCGGACTGTTGTAACTCAGAATAAGAAATGAGGCCGCTCATGGCGTTGACTCTCAGTCATAGTATC
GTGGTATCACCGGTTGGTTCCACTCTCTGTTGCGGGCAACTTCAGCAGCACGTAGGGGACTTCCGCGTTT
CCAGACTTTACGAAACACGGAAACCGAAGACCATTCATGTTGTTGCTCAGGTCGCAGACGTTTTGCAGCA
GCAGTCGCTTCACGTTCGCTCGCGTATCGGTGATTCATTCTGCTAACCAGTAAGGCAACCCCGCCAGCCT
AGCCGGGTCCTCAACGACAGGAGCACGATCATGCGCACCCGTGGCCAGGACCCAACGCTGCCCGAGATGC
GCCGCGTGCGGCTGCTGGAGATGGCGGACGCGATGGATATGTTCTGCCAAGGGTTGGTTTGCGCATTCAC
AGTTCTCCGCAAGAATTGATTGGCTCCAATTCTTGGAGTGGTGAATCCGTTAGCGAGGTGCCGCCGGCTT
CCATTCAGGTCGAGGTGGCCCGGCTCCATGCACCGCGACGCAACGCGGGGAGGCAGACAAGGTATAGGGC
GGCGCCTACAATCCATGCCAACCCGTTCCATGTGCTCGCCGAGGCGGCATAAATCGCCGTGACGATCAGC
GGTCCAGTGATCGAAGTTAGGCTGGTAAGAGCCGCGAGCGATCCTTGAAGCTGTCCCTGATGGTCGTCAT
CTACCTGCCTGGACAGCATGGCCTGCAACGCGGGCATCCCGATGCCGCCGGAAGCGAGAAGAATCATAAT
GGGGAAGGCCATCCAGCCTCGCGTCGCGAACGCCAGCAAGACGTAGCCCAGCGCGTCGGCCGCCATGCCG
GCGATAATGGCCTGCTTCTCGCCGAAACGTTTGGTGGCGGGACCAGTGACGAAGGCTTGAGCGAGGGCGT
GCAAGATTCCGAATACCGCAAGCGACAGGCCGATCATCGTCGCGCTCCAGCGAAAGCGGTCCTCGCCGAA
AATGACCCAGAGCGCTGCCGGCACCTGTCCTACGAGTTGCATGATAAAGAAGACAGTCATAAGTGCGGCG
ACGATAGTCATGCCCCGCGCCCACCGGAAGGAGCTGACTGGGTTGAAGGCTCTCAAGGGCATCGGTCGAC
GCTCTCCCTTATGCGACTCCTGCATTAGGAAGCAGCCCAGTAGTAGGTTGAGGCCGTTGAGCACCGCCGC
CGCAAGGAATGGTGCATGCAAGGAGATGGCGCCCAACAGTCCCCCGGCCACGGGGCCTGCCACCATACCC
ACGCCGAAACAAGCGCTCATGAGCCCGAAGTGGCGAGCCCGATCTTCCCCATCGGTGATGTCGGCGATAT
AGGCGCCAGCAACCGCACCTGTGGCGCCGGTGATGCCGGCCACGATGCGTCCGGCGTAGAGGATCAGACT
AAGATCTCGATCCCGCGAAATTAATACGACTCACTATAGGGGAATTGTGAGCGGATAACAATTCCCCACT
AGTAATAATTTTGTTTAACTTTAAGAAGGAGATATACCATGGAAACTGAAGAAGGTAAACTGGTAATCTG
GATTAACGGCGATAAAGGCTATAACGGTCTCGCTGAAGTCGGTAAGAAATTCGAGAAAGATACCGGAATT
AAAGTCACCGTTGAGCATCCGGATAAACTGGAAGAGAAATTCCCACAGGTTGCGGCAACTGGCGATGGCC
CTGACATTATCTTCTGGGCACACGACCGCTTTGGTGGCTACGCTCAATCTGGCCTGTTGGCTGAAATCAC
CCCGGACAAAGCGTTCCAGGACAAGCTGTATCCGTTTACCTGGGATGCCGTACGTTACAACGGCAAGCTG
ATTGCTTACCCGATCGCTGTTGAAGCGTTATCGCTGATTTATAACAAAGACCTGCTGCCGAACCCGCCAA
AAACCTGGGAAGAGATCCCGGCGCTGGATAAAGAACTGAAAGCGAAAGGTAAGAGCGCCCTGATGTTCAA
CCTGCAAGAACCGTACTTCACCTGGCCGCTGATTGCTGCTGACGGGGGTTATGCGTTCAAGTATGAAAAC
GGCAAGTACGACATTAAAGACGTGGGCGTGGATAACGCTGGCGCGAAAGCGGGTCTGACCTTCCTGGTTG
ACCTGATTAAAAACAAACACATGAATGCAGACACCGATTACTCCATCGCAGAAGCTGCCTTTAATAAAGG
CGAAACAGCGATGACCATCAACGGCCCGTGGGCATGGTCCAACATCGACACCAGCAAAGTGAATTATGGT
GTAACGGTACTGCCGACCTTCAAGGGTCAACCATCCAAACCGTTCGTTGGCGTGCTGAGCGCAGGTATTA
ACGCCGCCAGTCCGAACAAAGAGCTGGCAAAAGAGTTCCTCGAAAACTATCTGCTGACTGATGAAGGTCT
GGAAGCGGTTAATAAAGACAAACCGCTGGGTGCCGTAGCGCTGAAGTCTTACGAGGAAGAGTTGGCGAAA
GATCCACGTATTGCCGCCACGATGGAAAACGCCCAGAAAGGTGAAATCATGCCGAACATCCCGCAGATGT
CCGCTTTCTGGTATGCCGTGCGTACTGCGGTGATCAACGCCGCCAGCGGTCGTCAGACTGTCGATGAAGC
CCTTAAAGACGCGCAGACTGGTACCGGCAGCGGCCTGGAAGTTCTGTTCCAGGGGCCCCATATGCTCGAG
CTTAAGAATACGGGTAAAGATTCAGCCAACTTTGTACGATCAGACTCCATATTGGATGACGATGCGTCCA
CATTCGATGTGCCCACTGGCTCCTCCATGCTGAGTATCTACGGCCCGATTTGCCCCAAGAGCAGTACGAC
CGGCAACTGGAACAACTTTGATCTGGGATATGGCGGCTTCAAGAGTGACAGAAACGATAGCTTCAATGCC
AATAAGCAGCAACAGCCGATGTGGGGCAGGAAACCGCAACTGATGTCGGAAGACAGTTTCGAGGGCGGCA
TCGATAGTGGAATGATGCTGCAGCTGGAGAAGAATCTGGTGGACATCGTCGATCCCGATGACAGTGGGAT
CAAGGTGGACCTGGAAGTTCTGTTCCAGGGGCCCATGCAGTACAAACTTATCCTGAACGGTAAAACCCTG
AAAGGTGAAACCACCACCGAAGCTGTTGACGCTGCTACCGCGGAAAAAGTTTTCAAACAGTACGCTAACG
ACAACGGTGTTGACGGTGAATGGACCTACGACGACGCTACCAAAACCTACACCGTAACGGAAATGGGCAG
CAGCCATCATCATCATCATCACTAATCTAGAGCTAGCCCTAGGAGATCCGGCTGCTAACAAAGCCCGAAA
GGAAGCTGAGTTGGCTGCTGCCACCGCTGAGCAATAACTAGCATAACCCCTTGGGGCCTCTAAACGGGTC
TTGAGGGGTTTTTTGCTGAAAGGAGGAACTATATCCGGATATCCCGCAAGAGGCCCGGCAGTACCGGCAT
AACCAAGCCTATGCCTACAGCATCCAGGGTGACGGTGCCGAGGATGACGATGAGCGCATTGTTAGATTTC
ATACACGGTGCCTGACTGCGTTAGCAATTTAACTGTGATAAACTACCGCATTAAAGCTTATCGATGATAA
GCTGTCAAACATGAGAATTACAACTTATATCGTATGGGGCTGACTTCAGGTGCTACATTTGAAGAGATAA
ATTGCACTGAAATCAAGAAATATTTTATCTGATTAATAAGATGATCTTCTTGAGATCGTTTTGGTCTGCG
CGTAATCTCTTGCTCTGAAAACGAAAAAACCGCCTTGCAGGGCGGTTTTTCGAAGGTTCTCTGAGCTACC
AACTCTTTGAACCGAGGTAACTGGCTTGGAGGAGCGCAGTCACCAAAACTTGTCCTTTCAGTTTAGCCTT
AACCGGCGCATGACTTCAAGACTAACTCCTCTAAATCAATTACCAGTGGCTGCTGCCAGTGGTGCTTTTG
CATGTCTTTCCGGGTTGGACTCAAGACGATAGTTACCGGATAAGGCGCAGCGGTCGGACTGAACGGGGGG
TTCGTGCATACAGTCCAGCTTGGAGCGAACTGCCTACCCGGAACTGAGTGTCAGGCGTGGAATGAGACAA
ACGCGGCCATAACAGCGGAATGACACCGGTAAACCGAAAGGCAGGAACAGGAGAGCGCACGAGGGAGCCG
CCAGGGGGAAACGCCTGGTATCTTTATAGTCCTGTCGGGTTTCGCCACCACTGATTTGAGCGTCAGATTT
CGTGATGCTTGTCAGGGGGGCGGAGCCTATGGAAAAACGGCTTTGCCGCGGCCCTCTCACTTCCCTGTTA
AGTATCTTCCTGGCATCTTCCAGGAAATCTCCGCCCCGTTCGTAAGCCATTTCCGCTCGCCGCAGTCGAA
CGACCGAGCGTAGCGAGTCAGTGAGCGAGGAAGCGGAATATATCCTGTATCACATATTCTGCTGACGCAC
CGGTGCAGCCTTTTTTCTCCTGCCACATGAAGCACTTCACTGACACCCTCATCAGTGCCAACATAGTAAG
CCAGTATACACTCCCCTAGCGCTGATGTCCGGCGGTGCTTTTGCCGTTACGCACCACCCCGTCAGTAGCT
GAACAGGAGGGACAGCTGATAGAAACAGAAGCCACTGGAGCACCTCAAAAACACCATCATACACTAAATC
AGTAAGTTGGCAGCATCACCCGACGCACTTTGCGCCGAATAAATACCTGTGACGGAAGATCACTTCGCAG
AATAAATAAATCCTGGTGTCCCTGTTGATACCGGGAAGCCCTGGGCCAACTTTTGGCGAAAATGAGACGT
TGATCGGCACGTAAGAGGTTCCAACTTTCACCATAATGAAATAAGATCACTACCGGGCGTATTTTTTGAG
TTATCGAGATTTTCAGGAGCTAAGGAAGCTAAAATGGAGAAAAAAATCACTGGATATACCACCGTTGATA
TATCCCAATGGCATCGTAAAGAACATTTTGAGGCATTTCAGTCAGTTGCTCAATGTACCTATAACCAGAC
CGTTCAGCTGGATATTACGGCCTTTTTAAAGACCGTAAAGAAAAATAAGCACAAGTTTTATCCGGCCTTT
ATTCACATTCTTGCCCGCCTGATGAATGCTCATCCGGAATTC
